>Addgene plasmid #98963 | pCEP4-FLAG-CCR5-VN | depositor full sequence | sequence record 193394 | pCEP4-FLAG-CCR5-VN sequence 11811 bps
GCCCCGCCGCCGGACGAACTAAACCTGACTACGGCATCTCTGCCCCTTCTTCGCTGGTACGAGGAGCGCT
TTTGTTTTGTATTCGGGGCAGTGCATGTAATCCCTTCAGTTGGTTGGTACAACTTGCCAACTGGGCCCTG
TTCCACATGTGACACGGGGGGGGACCAAACACAAAGGGGTTCTCTGACTGTAGTTGACATCCTTATAAAT
GGATGTGCACATTTGCCAACACTGAGTGGCTTTCATCCTGGAGCAGACTTTGCATGCTGTGGACTGCAAC
ACAACATTGCCTTTATGTGTAACTCTTGGCTGAAGCTCTTACACCAATGCTGGGGGACATGTACCTCCCA
GGGGCCCAGGAAGACTACGGGAGGCTACACCAACGTCAATCAGAGGGGCCTGTGTAGCTACCGATAAGCG
GACCCTCAAGAGGGCATTAGCAATAGTGTTTATAAGGCCCCCTTGTTAACCCTAAACGGGTAGCATATGC
TTCCCGGGTAGTAGTATATACTATCCAGACTAACCCTAATTCAATAGCATATGTTACCCAACGGGAAGCA
TATGCTATCGAATTAGGGTTAGTAAAAGGGTCCTAAGGAACAGCGATATCTCCCACCCCATGAGCTGTCA
CGGTTTTATTTACATGGGGTCAGGATTCCACGAGGGTAGTGAACCATTTTAGTCACAAGGGCAGTGGCTG
AAGATCAAGGAGCGGGCAGTGAACTCTCCTGAATCTTCGCCTGCTTCTTCATTCTCCTTCGTTTAGCTAA
TAGAATAACTGCTGAGTTGTGAACAGTAAGGTGTATGTGAGGTGCTCGAAAACAAGGTTTCAGGTGACGC
CCCCAGAATAAAATTTGGACGGGGGGTTCAGTGGTGGCATTGTGCTATGACACCAATATAACCCTCACAA
ACCCCTTGGGCAATAAATACTAGTGTAGGAATGAAACATTCTGAATATCTTTAACAATAGAAATCCATGG
GGTGGGGACAAGCCGTAAAGACTGGATGTCCATCTCACACGAATTTATGGCTATGGGCAACACATAATCC
TAGTGCAATATGATACTGGGGTTATTAAGATGTGTCCCAGGCAGGGACCAAGACAGGTGAACCATGTTGT
TACACTCTATTTGTAACAAGGGGAAAGAGAGTGGACGCCGACAGCAGCGGACTCCACTGGTTGTCTCTAA
CACCCCCGAAAATTAAACGGGGCTCCACGCCAATGGGGCCCATAAACAAAGACAAGTGGCCACTCTTTTT
TTTGAAATTGTGGAGTGGGGGCACGCGTCAGCCCCCACACGCCGCCCTGCGGTTTTGGACTGTAAAATAA
GGGTGTAATAACTTGGCTGATTGTAACCCCGCTAACCACTGCGGTCAAACCACTTGCCCACAAAACCACT
AATGGCACCCCGGGGAATACCTGCATAAGTAGGTGGGCGGGCCAAGATAGGGGCGCGATTGCTGCGATCT
GGAGGACAAATTACACACACTTGCGCCTGAGCGCCAAGCACAGGGTTGTTGGTCCTCATATTCACGAGGT
CGCTGAGAGCACGGTGGGCTAATGTTGCCATGGGTAGCATATACTACCCAAATATCTGGATAGCATATGC
TATCCTAATCTATATCTGGGTAGCATAGGCTATCCTAATCTATATCTGGGTAGCATATGCTATCCTAATC
TATATCTGGGTAGTATATGCTATCCTAATTTATATCTGGGTAGCATAGGCTATCCTAATCTATATCTGGG
TAGCATATGCTATCCTAATCTATATCTGGGTAGTATATGCTATCCTAATCTGTATCCGGGTAGCATATGC
TATCCTAATAGAGATTAGGGTAGTATATGCTATCCTAATTTATATCTGGGTAGCATATACTACCCAAATA
TCTGGATAGCATATGCTATCCTAATCTATATCTGGGTAGCATATGCTATCCTAATCTATATCTGGGTAGC
ATAGGCTATCCTAATCTATATCTGGGTAGCATATGCTATCCTAATCTATATCTGGGTAGTATATGCTATC
CTAATTTATATCTGGGTAGCATAGGCTATCCTAATCTATATCTGGGTAGCATATGCTATCCTAATCTATA
TCTGGGTAGTATATGCTATCCTAATCTGTATCCGGGTAGCATATGCTATCCTCATGCATATACAGTCAGC
ATATGATACCCAGTAGTAGAGTGGGAGTGCTATCCTTTGCATATGCCGCCACCTCCCAAGGGGGCGTGAA
TTTTCGCTGCTTGTCCTTTTCCTGCATGCTGGTTGCTCCCATTCTTAGGTGAATTTAAGGAGGCCAGGCT
AAAGCCGTCGCATGTCTGATTGCTCACCAGGTAAATGTCGCTAATGTTTTCCAACGCGAGAAGGTGTTGA
GCGCGGAGCTGAGTGACGTGACAACATGGGTATGCCCAATTGCCCCATGTTGGGAGGACGAAAATGGTGA
CAAGACAGATGGCCAGAAATACACCAACAGCACGCATGATGTCTACTGGGGATTTATTCTTTAGTGCGGG
GGAATACACGGCTTTTAATACGATTGAGGGCGTCTCCTAACAAGTTACATCACTCCTGCCCTTCCTCACC
CTCATCTCCATCACCTCCTTCATCTCCGTCATCTCCGTCATCACCCTCCGCGGCAGCCCCTTCCACCATA
GGTGGAAACCAGGGAGGCAAATCTACTCCATCGTCAAAGCTGCACACAGTCACCCTGATATTGCAGGTAG
GAGCGGGCTTTGTCATAACAAGGTCCTTAATCGCATCCTTCAAAACCTCAGCAAATATATGAGTTTGTAA
AAAGACCATGAAATAACAGACAATGGACTCCCTTAGCGGGCCAGGTTGTGGGCCGGGTCCAGGGGCCATT
CCAAAGGGGAGACGACTCAATGGTGTAAGACGACATTGTGGAATAGCAAGGGCAGTTCCTCGCCTTAGGT
TGTAAAGGGAGGTCTTACTACCTCCATATACGAACACACCGGCGACCCAAGTTCCTTCGTCGGTAGTCCT
TTCTACGTGACTCCTAGCCAGGAGAGCTCTTAAACCTTCTGCAATGTTCTCAAATTTCGGGTTGGAACCT
CCTTGACCACGATGCTTTCCAAACCACCCTCCTTTTTTGCGCCTGCCTCCATCACCCTGACCCCGGGGTC
CAGTGCTTGGGCCTTCTCCTGGGTCATCTGCGGGGCCCTGCTCTATCGCTCCCGGGGGCACGTCAGGCTC
ACCATCTGGGCCACCTTCTTGGTGGTATTCAAAATAATCGGCTTCCCCTACAGGGTGGAAAAATGGCCTT
CTACCTGGAGGGGGCCTGCGCGGTGGAGACCCGGATGATGATGACTGACTACTGGGACTCCTGGGCCTCT
TTTCTCCACGTCCACGACCTCTCCCCCTGGCTCTTTCACGACTTCCCCCCCTGGCTCTTTCACGTCCTCT
ACCCCGGCGGCCTCCACTACCTCCTCGACCCCGGCCTCCACTACCTCCTCGACCCCGGCCTCCACTGCCT
CCTCGACCCCGGCCTCCACCTCCTGCTCCTGCCCCTCCTGCTCCTGCCCCTCCTCCTGCTCCTGCCCCTC
CTGCCCCTCCTGCTCCTGCCCCTCCTGCCCCTCCTGCTCCTGCCCCTCCTGCCCCTCCTGCTCCTGCCCC
TCCTGCCCCTCCTCCTGCTCCTGCCCCTCCTGCCCCTCCTCCTGCTCCTGCCCCTCCTGCCCCTCCTGCT
CCTGCCCCTCCTGCCCCTCCTGCTCCTGCCCCTCCTGCCCCTCCTGCTCCTGCCCCTCCTGCTCCTGCCC
CTCCTGCTCCTGCCCCTCCTGCTCCTGCCCCTCCTGCCCCTCCTGCCCCTCCTCCTGCTCCTGCCCCTCC
TGCTCCTGCCCCTCCTGCCCCTCCTGCCCCTCCTGCTCCTGCCCCTCCTCCTGCTCCTGCCCCTCCTGCC
CCTCCTGCCCCTCCTCCTGCTCCTGCCCCTCCTGCCCCTCCTCCTGCTCCTGCCCCTCCTCCTGCTCCTG
CCCCTCCTGCCCCTCCTGCCCCTCCTCCTGCTCCTGCCCCTCCTGCCCCTCCTCCTGCTCCTGCCCCTCC
TCCTGCTCCTGCCCCTCCTGCCCCTCCTGCCCCTCCTCCTGCTCCTGCCCCTCCTCCTGCTCCTGCCCCT
CCTGCCCCTCCTGCCCCTCCTGCCCCTCCTCCTGCTCCTGCCCCTCCTCCTGCTCCTGCCCCTCCTGCTC
CTGCCCCTCCCGCTCCTGCTCCTGCTCCTGTTCCACCGTGGGTCCCTTTGCAGCCAATGCAACTTGGACG
TTTTTGGGGTCTCCGGACACCATCTCTATGTCTTGGCCCTGATCCTGAGCCGCCCGGGGCTCCTGGTCTT
CCGCCTCCTCGTCCTCGTCCTCTTCCCCGTCCTCGTCCATGGTTATCACCCCCTCTTCTTTGAGGTCCAC
TGCCGCCGGAGCCTTCTGGTCCAGATGTGTCTCCCTTCTCTCCTAGGCCATTTCCAGGTCCTGTACCTGG
CCCCTCGTCAGACATGATTCACACTAAAAGAGATCAATAGACATCTTTATTAGACGACGCTCAGTGAATA
CAGGGAGTGCAGACTCCTGCCCCCTCCAACAGCCCCCCCACCCTCATCCCCTTCATGGTCGCTGTCAGAC
AGATCCAGGTCTGAAAATTCCCCATCCTCCGAACCATCCTCGTCCTCATCACCAATTACTCGCAGCCCGG
AAAACTCCCGCTGAACATCCTCAAGATTTGCGTCCTGAGCCTCAAGCCAGGCCTCAAATTCCTCGTCCCC
CTTTTTGCTGGACGGTAGGGATGGGGATTCTCGGGACCCCTCCTCTTCCTCTTCAAGGTCACCAGACAGA
GATGCTACTGGGGCAACGGAAGAAAAGCTGGGTGCGGCCTGTGAGGATCAGCTTATCGATGATAAGCTGT
CAAACATGAGAATTCTTGAAGACGAAAGGGCCTCGTGATACGCCTATTTTTATAGGTTAATGTCATGATA
ATAATGGTTTCTTAGACGTCAGGTGGCACTTTTCGGGGAAATGTGCGCGGAACCCCTATTTGTTTATTTT
TCTAAATACATTCAAATATGTATCCGCTCATGAGACAATAACCCTGATAAATGCTTCAATAATATTGAAA
AAGGAAGAGTATGAGTATTCAACATTTCCGTGTCGCCCTTATTCCCTTTTTTGCGGCATTTTGCCTTCCT
GTTTTTGCTCACCCAGAAACGCTGGTGAAAGTAAAAGATGCTGAAGATCAGTTGGGTGCACGAGTGGGTT
ACATCGAACTGGATCTCAACAGCGGTAAGATCCTTGAGAGTTTTCGCCCCGAAGAACGTTTTCCAATGAT
GAGCACTTTTAAAGTTCTGCTATGTGGCGCGGTATTATCCCGTGTTGACGCCGGGCAAGAGCAACTCGGT
CGCCGCATACACTATTCTCAGAATGACTTGGTTGAGTACTCACCAGTCACAGAAAAGCATCTTACGGATG
GCATGACAGTAAGAGAATTATGCAGTGCTGCCATAACCATGAGTGATAACACTGCGGCCAACTTACTTCT
GACAACGATCGGAGGACCGAAGGAGCTAACCGCTTTTTTGCACAACATGGGGGATCATGTAACTCGCCTT
GATCGTTGGGAACCGGAGCTGAATGAAGCCATACCAAACGACGAGCGTGACACCACGATGCCTGCAGCAA
TGGCAACAACGTTGCGCAAACTATTAACTGGCGAACTACTTACTCTAGCTTCCCGGCAACAATTAATAGA
CTGGATGGAGGCGGATAAAGTTGCAGGACCACTTCTGCGCTCGGCCCTTCCGGCTGGCTGGTTTATTGCT
GATAAATCTGGAGCCGGTGAGCGTGGGTCTCGCGGTATCATTGCAGCACTGGGGCCAGATGGTAAGCCCT
CCCGTATCGTAGTTATCTACACGACGGGGAGTCAGGCAACTATGGATGAACGAAATAGACAGATCGCTGA
GATAGGTGCCTCACTGATTAAGCATTGGTAACTGTCAGACCAAGTTTACTCATATATACTTTAGATTGAT
TTAAAACTTCATTTTTAATTTAAAAGGATCTAGGTGAAGATCCTTTTTGATAATCTCATGACCAAAATCC
CTTAACGTGAGTTTTCGTTCCACTGAGCGTCAGACCCCGTAGAAAAGATCAAAGGATCTTCTTGAGATCC
TTTTTTTCTGCGCGTAATCTGCTGCTTGCAAACAAAAAAACCACCGCTACCAGCGGTGGTTTGTTTGCCG
GATCAAGAGCTACCAACTCTTTTTCCGAAGGTAACTGGCTTCAGCAGAGCGCAGATACCAAATACTGTCC
TTCTAGTGTAGCCGTAGTTAGGCCACCACTTCAAGAACTCTGTAGCACCGCCTACATACCTCGCTCTGCT
AATCCTGTTACCAGTGGCTGCTGCCAGTGGCGATAAGTCGTGTCTTACCGGGTTGGACTCAAGACGATAG
TTACCGGATAAGGCGCAGCGGTCGGGCTGAACGGGGGGTTCGTGCACACAGCCCAGCTTGGAGCGAACGA
CCTACACCGAACTGAGATACCTACAGCGTGAGCTATGAGAAAGCGCCACGCTTCCCGAAGGGAGAAAGGC
GGACAGGTATCCGGTAAGCGGCAGGGTCGGAACAGGAGAGCGCACGAGGGAGCTTCCAGGGGGAAACGCC
TGGTATCTTTATAGTCCTGTCGGGTTTCGCCACCTCTGACTTGAGCGTCGATTTTTGTGATGCTCGTCAG
GGGGGCGGAGCCTATGGAAAAACGCCAGCAACGCGGCCTTTTTACGGTTCCTGGCCTTTTGCTGGCCTTG
AAGCTGTCCCTGATGGTCGTCATCTACCTGCCTGGACAGCATGGCCTGCAACGCGGGCATCCCGATGCCG
CCGGAAGCGAGAAGAATCATAATGGGGAAGGCCATCCAGCCTCGCGTCGCGAACGCCAGCAAGACGTAGC
CCAGCGCGTCGGCCCCGAGATGCGCCGCGTGCGGCTGCTGGAGATGGCGGACGCGATGGATATGTTCTGC
CAAGGGTTGGTTTGCGCATTCACAGTTCTCCGCAAGAATTGATTGGCTCCAATTCTTGGAGTGGTGAATC
CGTTAGCGAGGTGCCGCCCTGCTTCATCCCCGTGGCCCGTTGCTCGCGTTTGCTGGCGGTGTCCCCGGAA
GAAATATATTTGCATGTCTTTAGTTCTATGATGACACAAACCCCGCCCAGCGTCTTGTCATTGGCGAATT
CGAACACGCAGATGCAGTCGGGGCGGCGCGGTCCGAGGTCCACTTCGCATATTAAGGTGACGCGTGTGGC
CTCGAACACCGAGCGACCCTGCAGCGACCCGCTTAACAGCGTCAACAGCGTGCCGCAGATCCCGGGGGGC
AATGAGATATGAAAAAGCCTGAACTCACCGCGACGTCTGTCGAGAAGTTTCTGATCGAAAAGTTCGACAG
CGTCTCCGACCTGATGCAGCTCTCGGAGGGCGAAGAATCTCGTGCTTTCAGCTTCGATGTAGGAGGGCGT
GGATATGTCCTGCGGGTAAATAGCTGCGCCGATGGTTTCTACAAAGATCGTTATGTTTATCGGCACTTTG
CATCGGCCGCGCTCCCGATTCCGGAAGTGCTTGACATTGGGGAATTCAGCGAGAGCCTGACCTATTGCAT
CTCCCGCCGTGCACAGGGTGTCACGTTGCAAGACCTGCCTGAAACCGAACTGCCCGCTGTTCTGCAGCCG
GTCGCGGAGGCCATGGATGCGATCGCTGCGGCCGATCTTAGCCAGACGAGCGGGTTCGGCCCATTCGGAC
CGCAAGGAATCGGTCAATACACTACATGGCGTGATTTCATATGCGCGATTGCTGATCCCCATGTGTATCA
CTGGCAAACTGTGATGGACGACACCGTCAGTGCGTCCGTCGCGCAGGCTCTCGATGAGCTGATGCTTTGG
GCCGAGGACTGCCCCGAAGTCCGGCACCTCGTGCACGCGGATTTCGGCTCCAACAATGTCCTGACGGACA
ATGGCCGCATAACAGCGGTCATTGACTGGAGCGAGGCGATGTTCGGGGATTCCCAATACGAGGTCGCCAA
CATCTTCTTCTGGAGGCCGTGGTTGGCTTGTATGGAGCAGCAGACGCGCTACTTCGAGCGGAGGCATCCG
GAGCTTGCAGGATCGCCGCGGCTCCGGGCGTATATGCTCCGCATTGGTCTTGACCAACTCTATCAGAGCT
TGGTTGACGGCAATTTCGATGATGCAGCTTGGGCGCAGGGTCGATGCGACGCAATCGTCCGATCCGGAGC
CGGGACTGTCGGGCGTACACAAATCGCCCGCAGAAGCGCGGCCGTCTGGACCGATGGCTGTGTAGAAGTA
CTCGCCGATAGTGGAAACCGACGCCCCAGCACTCGTCCGGATCGGGAGATGGGGGAGGCTAACTGAAACA
CGGAAGGAGACAATACCGGAAGGAACCCGCGCTATGACGGCAATAAAAAGACAGAATAAAACGCACGGGT
GTTGGGTCGTTTGTTCATAAACGCGGGGTTCGGTCCCAGGGCTGGCACTCTGTCGATACCCCACCGAGAC
CCCATTGGGGCCAATACGCCCGCGTTTCTTCCTTTTCCCCACCCCACCCCCCAAGTTCGGGTGAAGGCCC
AGGGCTCGCAGCCAACGTCGGGGCGGCAGGCCCTGCCATAGCCACTGGCCCCGTGGGTTAGGGACGGGGT
CCCCCATGGGGAATGGTTTATGGTTCGTGGGGGTTATTATTTTGGGCGTTGCGTGGGGTCAGGTCCACGA
CTGGACTGAGCAGACAGACCCATGGTTTTTGGATGGCCTGGGCATGGACCGCATGTACTGGCGCGACACG
AACACCGGGCGTCTGTGGCTGCCAAACACCCCCGACCCCCAAAAACCACCGCGCGGATTTCTGGCGTGCC
AAGCTAGTCGACCAATTCTCATGTTTGACAGCTTATCATCGCAGATCCGGGCAACGTTGTTGCCATTGCT
GCAGGCGCAGAACTGGTAGGTATGGAAGATCTATACATTGAATCAATATTGGCAATTAGCCATATTAGTC
ATTGGTTATATAGCATAAATCAATATTGGCTATTGGCCATTGCATACGTTGTATCTATATCATAATATGT
ACATTTATATTGGCTCATGTCCAATATGACCGCCATGTTGACATTGATTATTGACTAGTTATTAATAGTA
ATCAATTACGGGGTCATTAGTTCATAGCCCATATATGGAGTTCCGCGTTACATAACTTACGGTAAATGGC
CCGCCTGGCTGACCGCCCAACGACCCCCGCCCATTGACGTCAATAATGACGTATGTTCCCATAGTAACGC
CAATAGGGACTTTCCATTGACGTCAATGGGTGGAGTATTTACGGTAAACTGCCCACTTGGCAGTACATCA
AGTGTATCATATGCCAAGTCCGCCCCCTATTGACGTCAATGACGGTAAATGGCCCGCCTGGCATTATGCC
CAGTACATGACCTTACGGGACTTTCCTACTTGGCAGTACATCTACGTATTAGTCATCGCTATTACCATGG
TGATGCGGTTTTGGCAGTACACCAATGGGCGTGGATAGCGGTTTGACTCACGGGGATTTCCAAGTCTCCA
CCCCATTGACGTCAATGGGAGTTTGTTTTGGCACCAAAATCAACGGGACTTTCCAAAATGTCGTAATAAC
CCCGCCCCGTTGACGCAAATGGGCGGTAGGCGTGTACGGTGGGAGGTCTATATAAGCAGAGCTCGTTTAG
TGAACCGTCAGATCTCTAGAAGCTGGGTACCAGCTGCTAGCGCCACCATGAAGACCATCATCGCCCTGAG
CTACATCTTCTGCCTGGTGTTCGCCGACTACAAGGACGATGACGACGGCAGCCCCGGAGGCGCGGATTAT
CAAGTGTCAAGTCCAATCTATGACATCAATTATTATACATCGGAGCCCTGCCAAAAAATCAATGTGAAGC
AAATCGCAGCCCGCCTCCTGCCTCCGCTCTACTCACTGGTGTTCATCTTTGGTTTTGTGGGCAACATGCT
GGTCATCCTCATCCTGATAAACTGCAAAAGGCTGAAGAGCATGACTGACATCTACCTGCTCAACCTGGCC
ATCTCTGACCTGTTTTTCCTTCTTACTGTCCCCTTCTGGGCTCACTATGCTGCCGCCCAGTGGGACTTTG
GAAATACAATGTGTCAACTCTTGACAGGGCTCTATTTTATAGGCTTCTTCTCTGGAATCTTCTTCATCAT
CCTCCTGACAATCGATAGGTACCTGGCTGTCGTCCATGCTGTGTTTGCTTTAAAAGCCAGGACGGTCACC
TTTGGGGTGGTGACAAGTGTGATCACTTGGGTGGTGGCTGTGTTTGCGTCTCTCCCAGGAATCATCTTTA
CCAGATCTCAAAAAGAAGGTCTTCATTACACCTGCAGCTCTCATTTTCCATACAGTCAGTATCAATTCTG
GAAGAATTTCCAGACATTAAAGATAGTCATCTTGGGGCTGGTCCTGCCGCTGCTTGTCATGGTCATCTGC
TACTCGGGAATCCTAAAAACTCTGCTTCGGTGTCGAAATGAGAAGAAGAGGCACAGGGCTGTGAGGCTTA
TCTTCACCATCATGATTGTTTATTTTCTCTTCTGGGCTCCCTACAACATTGTCCTTCTCCTGAACACCTT
CCAGGAATTCTTTGGCCTGAATAATTGCAGTAGCTCTAACAGGTTGGACCAAGCTATGCAGGTGACAGAG
ACTCTTGGGATGACGCACTGCTGCATCAACCCCATCATCTATGCCTTTGTCGGGGAGAAGTTCAGAAACT
ACCTCTTAGTCTTCTTCCAAAAGCACATTGCCAAACGCTTCTGCAAATGCTGTTCTATTTTCCAGCAAGA
GGCTCCCGAGCGAGCAAGCTCAGTTTACACCCGATCCACTGGGGAGCAGGAAATATCTGTGGGCTTGGTG
AGCAAGGGCGAGGAGCTGTTCACCGGGGTGGTGCCCATCCTGGTCGAGCTGGACGGCGACGTAAACGGCC
ACAAGTTCAGCGTGTCCGGCGAGGGCGAGGGCGATGCCACCTACGGCAAGCTGACCCTGAAGCTGATCTG
CACCACCGGCAAGCTGCCCGTGCCCTGGCCCACCCTCGTGACCACCCTGGGCTACGGCCTGCAGTGCTTC
GCCCGCTACCCCGACCACATGAAGCAGCACGACTTCTTCAAGTCCGCCATGCCCGAAGGCTACGTCCAGG
AGCGCACCATCTTCTTCAAGGACGACGGCAACTACAAGACCCGCGCCGAGGTGAAGTTCGAGGGCGACAC
CCTGGTGAACCGCATCGAGCTGAAGGGCATCGACTTCAAGGAGGACGGCAACATCCTGGGGCACAAGCTG
GAGTACAACTACAACAGCCACAACGTCTATCTGACCGCCTAACTCGAGGCCGGCAAGGCCGGATCCAGAC
ATGATAAGATACATTGATGAGTTTGGACAAACCACAACTAGAATGCAGTGAAAAAAATGCTTTATTTGTG
AAATTTGTGATGCTATTGCTTTATTTGTAACCATTATAAGCTGCAATAAACAAGTTAACAACAACAATTG
CATTCATTTTATGTTTCAGGTTCAGGGGGAGGTGGGGAGGTTTTTTAAAGCAAGTAAAACCTCTACAAAT
GTGGTATGGCTGATTATGATCCGGCTGCCTCGCGCGTTTCGGTGATGACGGTGAAAACCTCTGACACATG
CAGCTCCCGGAGACGGTCACAGCTTGTCTGTAAGCGGATGCCGGGAGCAGACAAGCCCGTCAGGGCGCGT
CAGCGGGTGTTGGCGGGTGTCGGGGCGCAGCCATGACCGGTCGACTCTAGA
Features (pLannotate 1.2.2; 22 found; start..end, strand, type, name):
    475..2264    -  rep_origin     oriP: Epstein-Barr virus oriP replication origin (Yates et al., 2000)
   2269..2487    -  CDS            gL (fragment): GL_EBVB9 - Experimental evidence at protein level: Swiss-Prot protein existence level 1. The heterodimer glycoprotein H-glycoprotein L is required for the fusion of viral and plasma membranes leading to virus entry into the host cell. Acts as a functional inhibitor of gH and maintains gH in an inhibited form. Upon binding to host integrins, gL dissociates from gH leading to activation of the viral fusion glycoproteins gB and gH. Fusion of EBV with B-lymphocytes requires the additional receptor- binding protein gp42, which forms a complex with gH/gL. The heterodimer gH/gL targets also host EPHA
   2570..4495    -  CDS            EBNA1: Epstein-Barr nuclear antigen 1, also known as EBNA-1 crucial for latent viral infection, and for episomal amplification of vectors containing the oriP origin (Okita et al., 2013)
   4533..4877    -  CDS            BRRF2_EBVB9 (fragment): Protein inferred from homology: Swiss-Prot protein existence level 3. From Epstein-Barr virus (strain B95-8) (HHV-4) (Human herpesvirus 4).
   4880..4903    -  promoter       tet promoter (fragment): E. coli promoter for tetracycline efflux protein gene
   5016..5120    +  promoter       AmpR promoter: bla
   5121..5981    +  CDS            AmpR: β-lactamase; bla; confers resistance to ampicillin, carbenicillin, and related antibiotics
   6152..6740    +  rep_origin     ori: high-copy-number ColE1/pMB1/pBR322/pUC origin of replication
   6786..6944    -  CDS            TcR (fragment): tetracycline efflux protein; tet; confers resistance to tetracycline
   7065..7265    -  CDS            MDV035 (fragment): UL24_GAHVM - Protein inferred from homology: Swiss-Prot protein existence level 3. May play a role in the dispersal of host nucleolin from the nucleolus throughout the nucleus leading to a decrease in ribosome biogenesis. From Gallid herpesvirus 2 (strain Chicken/Md5/ATCC VR-987) (GaHV-2) (Marek's disease herpesvirus type 1).
   7254..7316    +  promoter       Mini-TK promoter: minimal herpes simplex virus (HSV) thymidine kinase promoter
   7359..8396    +  CDS            HygR: hygromycin B phosphotransferase confers resistance to hygromycin
   8438..8486    +  polyA_signal   HSV TK poly(A) signal: herpes simplex virus thymidine kinase polyadenylation signal (Cole and Stacy, 1985)
   8686..8910    +  CDS            gH (fragment): GH_HHV11 - Experimental evidence at protein level: Swiss-Prot protein existence level 1. The heterodimer glycoprotein H-glycoprotein L is required for the fusion of viral and plasma membranes leading to virus entry into the host cell. Following initial binding to host receptor, membrane fusion is mediated by the fusion machinery composed of gB and the heterodimer gH/gL. May also be involved in the fusion between the virion envelope and the outer nuclear membrane during virion morphogenesis. From Human herpesvirus 1 (strain 17) (HHV-1) (Human herpes simplex virus 1).
   8941..8966    -  CDS            bla(M) (fragment): β-lactamase lacking the signal sequence; bla(M); allows cytosolic expression of β-lactamase
   9140..9519    +  enhancer       CMV enhancer: human cytomegalovirus immediate early enhancer
   9521..9720    +  promoter       CMV promoter: human cytomegalovirus (CMV) immediate early promoter
   9865..10917   +  CDS            CCR5: CCR5_HUMAN - Also known as CMKBR5. Experimental evidence at protein level: Swiss-Prot protein existence level 1. (Microbial infection) Acts as a coreceptor (CD4 being the primary receptor) of human immunodeficiency virus-1/HIV-1. From Homo sapiens (Human).
  10916..11379   +  CDS            VN155(I152L) (fragment): improved N-terminal fragment of mVenus for use in bimolecular fluorescence complementation (BiFC) (Kodama and Hu, 2010)
  11402..11536   -  polyA_signal   SV40 poly(A) signal: SV40 polyadenylation signal
  11559..11641   -  CDS            large T antigen (fragment): large T antigen from SV40 (simian virus 40)
  11644..11684   +  CDS            rop (fragment): Rop protein, which maintains plasmids at low copy number; rop
