[The description below was written by a language model from this plasmid's Addgene catalogue record and pLannotate feature annotations shown in this document.]
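Description:
pCEP4-FLAG-CCR5-VN is an 11.8 kb mammalian expression plasmid built on the Invitrogen pCEP4 episomal backbone. In bacteria it replicates from a high-copy ColE1/pUC-type origin and is selected with ampicillin through the β-lactamase gene. In mammalian cells the Epstein-Barr virus oriP origin and the EBNA1 coding sequence, both carried on the backbone, allow the plasmid to be maintained as an extrachromosomal episome in permissive primate cells. A hygromycin B phosphotransferase cassette, driven by a minimal HSV thymidine kinase promoter and ended by the TK polyadenylation signal, provides selection. Several short annotated fragments (herpesvirus gL, gH, BRRF2 and UL24 matches, plus tetracycline resistance, rop and large T antigen pieces) are most likely non-functional remnants of the backbone's viral and pBR322-derived segments, not intended payload.

The expression cassette uses the CMV immediate-early enhancer and promoter with an SV40 polyadenylation signal. It carries a 1611 bp insert cloned between NheI and XhoI sites. The insert encodes full-length, wild-type human CCR5 (CD195), the chemokine receptor that also acts as an HIV-1 coreceptor. An influenza A haemagglutinin signal/leader sequence and a FLAG epitope precede the receptor, which places the tag on its extracellular N-terminus, where it can report surface expression. The receptor's C-terminus is fused to VN, the N-terminal fragment of Venus (residues 1-154) carrying the I152L substitution, an improved variant for bimolecular fluorescence complementation. VN is non-fluorescent alone and regains fluorescence only when brought close to a complementary C-terminal Venus fragment on a partner protein. The construct therefore suits assays of receptor self-association or other protein interactions in living cells, and it was deposited with a deep mutational scanning study that mapped interaction sites on human chemokine receptors.
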