Addgene plasmid #98963: pCEP4-FLAG-CCR5-VN
Purpose: FLAG-tagged human CCR5 fused to N-terminus of split Venus
Depositing lab: Erik Procko. Depositing organization: University of Illinois at Urbana-Champaign. Publication: Mapping Interaction Sites on Human Chemokine Receptors by Deep Mutational Scanning. Heredia JD, Park J, Brubaker RJ, Szymanski SK, Gill KS, Procko E. J Immunol. 2018 Apr 20. pii: jimmunol.1800343. doi: 10.4049/jimmunol.1800343. PubMed 29678950.
Backbone
  Vector backbone: pCEP4
  Backbone manufacturer: Invitrogen
  Vector type: Mammalian Expression
  Selectable markers: Hygromycin
Growth in bacteria
  Bacterial resistance: Ampicillin, 100 μg/mL
  Growth temperature: 37°C
  Growth strain: DH5alpha
  Copy number: High Copy
Gene/Insert
  Gene/Insert name: CCR5 (alt name: CD195)
  Species: H. sapiens (human)
  Insert size (bp): 1611
  Mutation: Full-length, wildtype
  GenBank ID: NM_000579
  Entrez Gene: CCR5 (a.k.a. CC-CKR-5, CCCKR5, CCR-5, CD195, CKR-5, CKR5, CMKBR5, IDDM22)
  Promoter: CMV
  Tag / fusion protein: Signal/leader sequence from Influenza A virus HA protein (N terminal on insert); FLAG (dykdddd) epitope tag (N terminal on insert); VN: Venus (I152L) N-terminal residues 1-154 (C terminal on insert)
  Cloning method: Restriction Enzyme; 5′ cloning site NheI (not destroyed); 3′ cloning site XhoI (not destroyed)
  Sequencing primers: 5′ CMV_fwd; 3′ EBV_rev
Terms and licenses: Academic/Nonprofit Terms; Industry Terms: Not Available to Industry
How to cite: pCEP4-FLAG-CCR5-VN was a gift from Erik Procko (Addgene plasmid # 98963 ; http://n2t.net/addgene:98963 ; RRID:Addgene_98963)
