>Addgene plasmid #98963 | pCEP4-FLAG-CCR5-VN | addgene partial sequence | sequence record 193148 | Addgene partial NGS Result
CCCTCCCGCTCCTGCTCCTGCTCCTGTTCCACCGTGGGTCCCTTTGCAGCCAATGCAACTTGGACGTTTT
TGGGGTCTCCGGACACCATCTCTATGTCTTGGCCCTGATCCTGAGCCGCCCGGGGCTCCTGGTCTTCCGC
CTCCTCGTCCTCGTCCTCTTCCCCGTCCTCGTCCATGGTTATCACCCCCTCTTCTTTGAGGTCCACTGCC
GCCGGAGCCTTCTGGTCCAGATGTGTCTCCCTTCTCTCCTAGGCCATTTCCAGGTCCTGTACCTGGCCCC
TCGTCAGACATGATTCACACTAAAAGAGATCAATAGACATCTTTATTAGACGACGCTCAGTGAATACAGG
GAGTGCAGACTCCTGCCCCCTCCAACAGCCCCCCCACCCTCATCCCCTTCATGGTCGCTGTCAGACAGAT
CCAGGTCTGAAAATTCCCCATCCTCCGAACCATCCTCGTCCTCATCACCAATTACTCGCAGCCCGGAAAA
CTCCCGCTGAACATCCTCAAGATTTGCGTCCTGAGCCTCAAGCCAGGCCTCAAATTCCTCGTCCCCCTTT
TTGCTGGACGGTAGGGATGGGGATTCTCGGGACCCCTCCTCTTCCTCTTCAAGGTCACCAGACAGAGATG
CTACTGGGGCAACGGAAGAAAAGCTGGGTGCGGCCTGTGAGGATCAGCTTATCGATGATAAGCTGTCAAA
CATGAGAATTCTTGAAGACGAAAGGGCCTCGTGATACGCCTATTTTTATAGGTTAATGTCATGATAATAA
TGGTTTCTTAGACGTCAGGTGGCACTTTTCGGGGAAATGTGCGCGGAACCCCTATTTGTTTATTTTTCTA
AATACATTCAAATATGTATCCGCTCATGAGACAATAACCCTGATAAATGCTTCAATAATATTGAAAAAGG
AAGAGTATGAGTATTCAACATTTCCGTGTCGCCCTTATTCCCTTTTTTGCGGCATTTTGCCTTCCTGTTT
TTGCTCACCCAGAAACGCTGGTGAAAGTAAAAGATGCTGAAGATCAGTTGGGTGCACGAGTGGGTTACAT
CGAACTGGATCTCAACAGCGGTAAGATCCTTGAGAGTTTTCGCCCCGAAGAACGTTTTCCAATGATGAGC
ACTTTTAAAGTTCTGCTATGTGGCGCGGTATTATCCCGTGTTGACGCCGGGCAAGAGCAACTCGGTCGCC
GCATACACTATTCTCAGAATGACTTGGTTGAGTACTCACCAGTCACAGAAAAGCATCTTACGGATGGCAT
GACAGTAAGAGAATTATGCAGTGCTGCCATAACCATGAGTGATAACACTGCGGCCAACTTACTTCTGACA
ACGATCGGAGGACCGAAGGAGCTAACCGCTTTTTTGCACAACATGGGGGATCATGTAACTCGCCTTGATC
GTTGGGAACCGGAGCTGAATGAAGCCATACCAAACGACGAGCGTGACACCACGATGCCTGCAGCAATGGC
AACAACGTTGCGCAAACTATTAACTGGCGAACTACTTACTCTAGCTTCCCGGCAACAATTAATAGACTGG
ATGGAGGCGGATAAAGTTGCAGGACCACTTCTGCGCTCGGCCCTTCCGGCTGGCTGGTTTATTGCTGATA
AATCTGGAGCCGGTGAGCGTGGGTCTCGCGGTATCATTGCAGCACTGGGGCCAGATGGTAAGCCCTCCCG
TATCGTAGTTATCTACACGACGGGGAGTCAGGCAACTATGGATGAACGAAATAGACAGATCGCTGAGATA
GGTGCCTCACTGATTAAGCATTGGTAACTGTCAGACCAAGTTTACTCATATATACTTTAGATTGATTTAA
AACTTCATTTTTAATTTAAAAGGATCTAGGTGAAGATCCTTTTTGATAATCTCATGACCAAAATCCCTTA
ACGTGAGTTTTCGTTCCACTGAGCGTCAGACCCCGTAGAAAAGATCAAAGGATCTTCTTGAGATCCTTTT
TTTCTGCGCGTAATCTGCTGCTTGCAAACAAAAAAACCACCGCTACCAGCGGTGGTTTGTTTGCCGGATC
AAGAGCTACCAACTCTTTTTCCGAAGGTAACTGGCTTCAGCAGAGCGCAGATACCAAATACTGTCCTTCT
AGTGTAGCCGTAGTTAGGCCACCACTTCAAGAACTCTGTAGCACCGCCTACATACCTCGCTCTGCTAATC
CTGTTACCAGTGGCTGCTGCCAGTGGCGATAAGTCGTGTCTTACCGGGTTGGACTCAAGACGATAGTTAC
CGGATAAGGCGCAGCGGTCGGGCTGAACGGGGGGTTCGTGCACACAGCCCAGCTTGGAGCGAACGACCTA
CACCGAACTGAGATACCTACAGCGTGAGCTATGAGAAAGCGCCACGCTTCCCGAAGGGAGAAAGGCGGAC
AGGTATCCGGTAAGCGGCAGGGTCGGAACAGGAGAGCGCACGAGGGAGCTTCCAGGGGGAAACGCCTGGT
ATCTTTATAGTCCTGTCGGGTTTCGCCACCTCTGACTTGAGCGTCGATTTTTGTGATGCTCGTCAGGGGG
GCGGAGCCTATGGAAAAACGCCAGCAACGCGGCCTTTTTACGGTTCCTGGCCTTTTGCTGGCCTTGAAGC
TGTCCCTGATGGTCGTCATCTACCTGCCTGGACAGCATGGCCTGCAACGCGGGCATCCCGATGCCGCCGG
AAGCGAGAAGAATCATAATGGGGAAGGCCATCCAGCCTCGCGTCGCGAACGCCAGCAAGACGTAGCCCAG
CGCGTCGGCCCCGAGATGCGCCGCGTGCGGCTGCTGGAGATGGCGGACGCGATGGATATGTTCTGCCAAG
GGTTGGTTTGCGCATTCACAGTTCTCCGCAAGAATTGATTGGCTCCAATTCTTGGAGTGGTGAATCCGTT
AGCGAGGTGCCGCCCTGCTTCATCCCCGTGGCCCGTTGCTCGCGTTTGCTGGCGGTGTCCCCGGAAGAAA
TATATTTGCATGTCTTTAGTTCTATGATGACACAAACCCCGCCCAGCGTCTTGTCATTGGCGAATTCGAA
CACGCAGATGCAGTCGGGGCGGCGCGGTCCGAGGTCCACTTCGCATATTAAGGTGACGCGTGTGGCCTCG
AACACCGAGCGACCCTGCAGCGACCCGCTTAACAGCGTCAACAGCGTGCCGCAGATCCCGGGGGGCAATG
AGATATGAAAAAGCCTGAACTCACCGCGACGTCTGTCGAGAAGTTTCTGATCGAAAAGTTCGACAGCGTC
TCCGACCTGATGCAGCTCTCGGAGGGCGAAGAATCTCGTGCTTTCAGCTTCGATGTAGGAGGGCGTGGAT
ATGTCCTGCGGGTAAATAGCTGCGCCGATGGTTTCTACAAAGATCGTTATGTTTATCGGCACTTTGCATC
GGCCGCGCTCCCGATTCCGGAAGTGCTTGACATTGGGGAATTCAGCGAGAGCCTGACCTATTGCATCTCC
CGCCGTGCACAGGGTGTCACGTTGCAAGACCTGCCTGAAACCGAACTGCCCGCTGTTCTGCAGCCGGTCG
CGGAGGCCATGGATGCGATCGCTGCGGCCGATCTTAGCCAGACGAGCGGGTTCGGCCCATTCGGACCGCA
AGGAATCGGTCAATACACTACATGGCGTGATTTCATATGCGCGATTGCTGATCCCCATGTGTATCACTGG
CAAACTGTGATGGACGACACCGTCAGTGCGTCCGTCGCGCAGGCTCTCGATGAGCTGATGCTTTGGGCCG
AGGACTGCCCCGAAGTCCGGCACCTCGTGCACGCGGATTTCGGCTCCAACAATGTCCTGACGGACAATGG
CCGCATAACAGCGGTCATTGACTGGAGCGAGGCGATGTTCGGGGATTCCCAATACGAGGTCGCCAACATC
TTCTTCTGGAGGCCGTGGTTGGCTTGTATGGAGCAGCAGACGCGCTACTTCGAGCGGAGGCATCCGGAGC
TTGCAGGATCGCCGCGGCTCCGGGCGTATATGCTCCGCATTGGTCTTGACCAACTCTATCAGAGCTTGGT
TGACGGCAATTTCGATGATGCAGCTTGGGCGCAGGGTCGATGCGACGCAATCGTCCGATCCGGAGCCGGG
ACTGTCGGGCGTACACAAATCGCCCGCAGAAGCGCGGCCGTCTGGACCGATGGCTGTGTAGAAGTACTCG
CCGATAGTGGAAACCGACGCCCCAGCACTCGTCCGGATCGGGAGATGGGGGAGGCTAACTGAAACACGGA
AGGAGACAATACCGGAAGGAACCCGCGCTATGACGGCAATAAAAAGACAGAATAAAACGCACGGGTGTTG
GGTCGTTTGTTCATAAACGCGGGGTTCGGTCCCAGGGCTGGCACTCTGTCGATACCCCACCGAGACCCCA
TTGGGGCCAATACGCCCGCGTTTCTTCCTTTTCCCCACCCCACCCCCCAAGTTCGGGTGAAGGCCCAGGG
CTCGCAGCCAACGTCGGGGCGGCAGGCCCTGCCATAGCCACTGGCCCCGTGGGTTAGGGACGGGGTCCCC
CATGGGGAATGGTTTATGGTTCGTGGGGGTTATTATTTTGGGCGTTGCGTGGGGTCAGGTCCACGACTGG
ACTGAGCAGACAGACCCATGGTTTTTGGATGGCCTGGGCATGGACCGCATGTACTGGCGCGACACGAACA
CCGGGCGTCTGTGGCTGCCAAACACCCCCGACCCCCAAAAACCACCGCGCGGATTTCTGGCGTGCCAAGC
TAGTCGACCAATTCTCATGTTTGACAGCTTATCATCGCAGATCCGGGCAACGTTGTTGCCATTGCTGCAG
GCGCAGAACTGGTAGGTATGGAAGATCTATACATTGAATCAATATTGGCAATTAGCCATATTAGTCATTG
GTTATATAGCATAAATCAATATTGGCTATTGGCCATTGCATACGTTGTATCTATATCATAATATGTACAT
TTATATTGGCTCATGTCCAATATGACCGCCATGTTGACATTGATTATTGACTAGTTATTAATAGTAATCA
ATTACGGGGTCATTAGTTCATAGCCCATATATGGAGTTCCGCGTTACATAACTTACGGTAAATGGCCCGC
CTGGCTGACCGCCCAACGACCCCCGCCCATTGACGTCAATAATGACGTATGTTCCCATAGTAACGCCAAT
AGGGACTTTCCATTGACGTCAATGGGTGGAGTATTTACGGTAAACTGCCCACTTGGCAGTACATCAAGTG
TATCATATGCCAAGTCCGCCCCCTATTGACGTCAATGACGGTAAATGGCCCGCCTGGCATTATGCCCAGT
ACATGACCTTACGGGACTTTCCTACTTGGCAGTACATCTACGTATTAGTCATCGCTATTACCATGGTGAT
GCGGTTTTGGCAGTACACCAATGGGCGTGGATAGCGGTTTGACTCACGGGGATTTCCAAGTCTCCACCCC
ATTGACGTCAATGGGAGTTTGTTTTGGCACCAAAATCAACGGGACTTTCCAAAATGTCGTAATAACCCCG
CCCCGTTGACGCAAATGGGCGGTAGGCGTGTACGGTGGGAGGTCTATATAAGCAGAGCTCGTTTAGTGAA
CCGTCAGATCTCTAGAAGCTGGGTACCAGCTGCTAGCGCCACCATGAAGACCATCATCGCCCTGAGCTAC
ATCTTCTGCCTGGTGTTCGCCGACTACAAGGACGATGACGACGGCAGCCCCGGAGGCGCGGATTATCAAG
TGTCAAGTCCAATCTATGACATCAATTATTATACATCGGAGCCCTGCCAAAAAATCAATGTGAAGCAAAT
CGCAGCCCGCCTCCTGCCTCCGCTCTACTCACTGGTGTTCATCTTTGGTTTTGTGGGCAACATGCTGGTC
ATCCTCATCCTGATAAACTGCAAAAGGCTGAAGAGCATGACTGACATCTACCTGCTCAACCTGGCCATCT
CTGACCTGTTTTTCCTTCTTACTGTCCCCTTCTGGGCTCACTATGCTGCCGCCCAGTGGGACTTTGGAAA
TACAATGTGTCAACTCTTGACAGGGCTCTATTTTATAGGCTTCTTCTCTGGAATCTTCTTCATCATCCTC
CTGACAATCGATAGGTACCTGGCTGTCGTCCATGCTGTGTTTGCTTTAAAAGCCAGGACGGTCACCTTTG
GGGTGGTGACAAGTGTGATCACTTGGGTGGTGGCTGTGTTTGCGTCTCTCCCAGGAATCATCTTTACCAG
ATCTCAAAAAGAAGGTCTTCATTACACCTGCAGCTCTCATTTTCCATACAGTCAGTATCAATTCTGGAAG
AATTTCCAGACATTAAAGATAGTCATCTTGGGGCTGGTCCTGCCGCTGCTTGTCATGGTCATCTGCTACT
CGGGAATCCTAAAAACTCTGCTTCGGTGTCGAAATGAGAAGAAGAGGCACAGGGCTGTGAGGCTTATCTT
CACCATCATGATTGTTTATTTTCTCTTCTGGGCTCCCTACAACATTGTCCTTCTCCTGAACACCTTCCAG
GAATTCTTTGGCCTGAATAATTGCAGTAGCTCTAACAGGTTGGACCAAGCTATGCAGGTGACAGAGACTC
TTGGGATGACGCACTGCTGCATCAACCCCATCATCTATGCCTTTGTCGGGGAGAAGTTCAGAAACTACCT
CTTAGTCTTCTTCCAAAAGCACATTGCCAAACGCTTCTGCAAATGCTGTTCTATTTTCCAGCAAGAGGCT
CCCGAGCGAGCAAGCTCAGTTTACACCCGATCCACTGGGGAGCAGGAAATATCTGTGGGCTTGGTGAGCA
AGGGCGAGGAGCTGTTCACCGGGGTGGTGCCCATCCTGGTCGAGCTGGACGGCGACGTAAACGGCCACAA
GTTCAGCGTGTCCGGCGAGGGCGAGGGCGATGCCACCTACGGCAAGCTGACCCTGAAGCTGATCTGCACC
ACCGGCAAGCTGCCCGTGCCCTGGCCCACCCTCGTGACCACCCTGGGCTACGGCCTGCAGTGCTTCGCCC
GCTACCCCGACCACATGAAGCAGCACGACTTCTTCAAGTCCGCCATGCCCGAAGGCTACGTCCAGGAGCG
CACCATCTTCTTCAAGGACGACGGCAACTACAAGACCCGCGCCGAGGTGAAGTTCGAGGGCGACACCCTG
GTGAACCGCATCGAGCTGAAGGGCATCGACTTCAAGGAGGACGGCAACATCCTGGGGCACAAGCTGGAGT
ACAACTACAACAGCCACAACGTCTATCTGACCGCCTAACTCGAGGCCGGCAAGGCCGGATCCAGACATGA
TAAGATACATTGATGAGTTTGGACAAACCACAACTAGAATGCAGTGAAAAAAATGCTTTATTTGTGAAAT
TTGTGATGCTATTGCTTTATTTGTAACCATTATAAGCTGCAATAAACAAGTTAACAACAACAATTGCATT
CATTTTATGTTTCAGGTTCAGGGGGAGGTGTGGGAGGTTTTTTAAAGCAAGTAAAACCTCTACAAATGTG
GTATGGCTGATTATGATCCGGCTGCCTCGCGCGTTTCGGTGATGACGGTGAAAACCTCTGACACATGCAG
CTCCCGGAGACGGTCACAGCTTGTCTGTAAGCGGATGCCGGGAGCAGACAAGCCCGTCAGGGCGCGTCAG
CGGGTGTTGGCGGGTGTCGGGGCGCAGCCATGAGGTCGACTCTAGAGGATCGATCCCCGCCCCGGACGAA
CTAAACCTGACTACGACATCTCTGCCCCTTCTTCGCGGGGCAGTGCATGTAATCCCTTCAGTTGGTTGGT
ACAACTTGCCAACTGGGCCCTGTTCCACATGTGACACGGGGGGGGACCAAACACAAAGGGGTTCTCTGAC
TGTAGTTGACATCCTTATAAATGGATGTGCACATTTGCCAACACTGAGTGGCTTTCATCCTGGAGCAGAC
TTTGCAGTCTGTGGACTGCAACACAACATTGCCTTTATGTGTAACTCTTGGCTGAAGCTCTTACACCAAT
GCTGGGGGACATGTACCTCCCAGGGGCCCAGGAAGACTACGGGAGGCTACACCAACGTCAATCAGAGGGG
CCTGTGTAGCTACCGATAAGCGGACCCTCAAGAGGGCATTAGCAATAGTGTTTATAAGGCCCCCTTGTTA
ACCCTAAACGGGTAGCATATGCTTCCCGGGTAGTAGTATATACTATCCAGACTAACCCTAATTCAATAGC
ATATGTTACCCAACGGGAAGCATATGCTATCGAATTAGGGTTAGTAAAAGGGTCCTAAGGAACAGCGATA
TCTCCCACCCCATGAGCTGTCACGGTTTTATTTACATGGGGTCAGGATTCCACGAGGGTAGTGAACCATT
TTAGTCACAAGGGCAGTGGCTGAAGATCAAGGAGCGGGCAGTGAACTCTCCTGAATCTTCGCCTGCTTCT
TCATTCTCCTTCGTTTAGCTAATAGAATAACTGCTGAGTTGTGAACAGTAAGGTGTATGTGAGGTGCTCG
AAAACAAGGTTTCAGGTGACGCCCCCAGAATAAAATTTGGACGGGGGGTTCAGTGGTGGCATTGTGCTAT
GACACCAATATAACCCTCACAAACCCCTTGGGCAATAAATACTAGTGTAGGAATGAAACATTCTGAATAT
CTTTAACAATAGAAATCCATGGGGTGGGGACAAGCCGTAAAGACTGGATGTCCATCTCACACGAATTTAT
GGCTATGGGCAACACATAATCCTAGTGCAATATGATACTGGGGTTATTAAGATGTGTCCCAGGCAGGGAC
CAAGACAGGTGAACCATGTTGTTACACTCTATTTGTAACAAGGGGAAAGAGAGTGGACGCCGACAGCAGC
GGACTCCACTGGTTGTCTCTAACACCCCCGAAAATTAAACGGGGCTCCACGCCAATGGGGCCCATAAACA
AAGACAAGTGGCCACTCTTTTTTTTGAAATTGTGGAGTGGGGGCACGCGTCAGCCCCCACACGCCGCCCT
GCGGTTTTGGACTGTAAAATAAGGGTGTAATAACTTGGCTGATTGTAACCCCGCTAACCACTGCGGTCAA
ACCACTTGCCCACAAAACCACTAATGGCACCCCGGGGAATACCTGCATAAGTAGGTGGGCGGGCCAAGAT
AGGGGCGCGATTGCTGCGATCTGGAGGACAAATTACACACACTTGCGCCTGAGCGCCAAGCACAGGGTTG
TTGGTCCTCATATTCACGAGGTCGCTGAGAGCACGGTGGGCTAATGTTGCCATGGGTAGCATATACTACC
CAAATATCTGGATAGCATATGCTATCCTAATCTATATCTGGGTAGCATAGGCTATCCTAATCTATATCTG
GGTAGCATATGCTATCCTAATCTATATCTGGGTAGTATATGCTATCCTAATTTATATCTGGGTAGCATAG
GCTATCCTAATCTATATCTGGGTAGCATATGCTATCCTAATCTATATCTGGGTAGTATATGCTATCCTAA
TCTGTATCCGGGTAGCATATGCTATCCTAATAGAGATTAGGGTAGTATATGCTATCCTAATTTATATCTG
GGTAGCATATACTACCCAAATATCTGGATAGCATATGCTATCCTAATCTATATCTGGGTAGCATATGCTA
TCCTAATCTATATCTGGGTAGCATAGGCTATCCTAATCTATATCTGGGTAGCATATGCTATCCTAATCTA
TATCTGGGTAGTATATGCTATCCTAATTTATATCTGGGTAGCATAGGCTATCCTAATCTATATCTGGGTA
GCATATGCTATCCTAATCTATATCTGGGTAGTATATGCTATCCTAATCTGTATCCGGGTAGCATATGCTA
TCCTCATGCATATACAGTCAGCATATGATACCCAGTAGTAGAGTGGGAGTGCTATCCTTTGCATATGCCG
CCACCTCCCAAGGGGGCGTGAATTTTCGCTGCTTGTCCTTTTCCTGCTGGTTGCTCCCATTCTTAGGTGA
ATTTAAGGAGGCCAGGCTAAAGCCGTCGCATGTCTGATTGCTCACCAGGTAAATGTCGCTAATGTTTTCC
AACGCGAGAAGGTGTTGAGCGCGGAGCTGAGTGACGTGACAACATGGGTATGCCCAATTGCCCCATGTTG
GGAGGACGAAAATGGTGACAAGACAGATGGCCAGAAATACACCAACAGCACGCATGATGTCTACTGGGGA
TTTATTCTTTAGTGCGGGGGAATACACGGCTTTTAATACGATTGAGGGCGTCTCCTAACAAGTTACATCA
CTCCTGCCCTTCCTCACCCTCATCTCCATCACCTCCTTCATCTCCGTCATCTCCGTCATCACCCTCCGCG
GCAGCCCCTTCCACCATAGGTGGAAACCAGGGAGGCAAATCTACTCCATCGTCAAAGCTGCACACAGTCA
CCCTGATATTGCAGGTAGGAGCGGGCTTTGTCATAACAAGGTCCTTAATCGCATCCTTCAAAACCTCAGC
AAATATATGAGTTTGTAAAAAGACCATGAAATAACAGACAATGGACTCCCTTAGCGGGCCAGGTTGTGGG
CCGGGTCCAGGGGCCATTCCAAAGGGGAGACGACTCAATGGTGTAAGACGACATTGTGGAATAGCAAGGG
CAGTTCCTCGCCTTAGGTTGTAAAGGGAGGTCTTACTACCTCCATATACGAACACACCGGCGACCCAA
